Addgene plasmid #147815: pT7-EGFP-C1-HsDCP2-K130A_V
Purpose: Mammalian Expression of HsDCP2-K130A
Depositing lab: Elisa Izaurralde. Depositing organization: Max Planck Institute for Developmental Biology. Publication: The activation of the decapping enzyme DCP2 by DCP1 occurs on the EDC4 scaffold and involves a conserved loop in DCP1. Chang CT, Bercovich N, Loh B, Jonas S, Izaurralde E. Nucleic Acids Res. 2014 Apr;42(8):5217-33. doi: 10.1093/nar/gku129. Epub 2014 Feb 8. PubMed 24510189.
Backbone
  Vector backbone: Unknown
  Vector type: Mammalian Expression
Growth in bacteria
  Bacterial resistance: Kanamycin, 50 μg/mL
  Growth temperature: 37°C
  Growth strain: DH5alpha
  Copy number: High Copy
Gene/Insert
  Gene/Insert name: HsDCP2-K130A
  Species: H. sapiens (human)
  Entrez Gene: DCP2 (a.k.a. NUDT20)
  Cloning method: Unknown
Terms and licenses: Academic/Nonprofit Terms; Industry Terms: Not Available to Industry
Depositor comments: ORF extracted from NCBI: AY135173.1. Plasmids from this collection were made available to the research community and donated after the lab closed. Please note that the sequence provided by the depositing laboratory may be theoretical/predicted or based on Sanger sequencing results. There may be discrepancies between sequencing results obtained by Addgene and the depositor sequence. If an Addgene verified sequence is not available, please contact before placing your order to request that our lab fully sequence the plasmid.
How to cite: pT7-EGFP-C1-HsDCP2-K130A_V was a gift from Elisa Izaurralde (Addgene plasmid # 147815 ; http://n2t.net/addgene:147815 ; RRID:Addgene_147815)
