[The description below was written by a language model from this plasmid's Addgene catalogue record and pLannotate feature annotations shown in this document.]
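Description:
pT7-EGFP-C1-HsDCP2-K130A_V is a 6.0 kb mammalian expression plasmid encoding human DCP2 (also known as NUDT20), the mRNA decapping enzyme, carrying a K130A substitution and fused to the C-terminus of EGFP. The catalogue lists the backbone as unknown, but the name and feature layout are consistent with an EGFP-C1-style vector modified to include a T7 promoter. Expression in mammalian cells is driven by the human cytomegalovirus immediate early enhancer and promoter. The bacteriophage T7 promoter sits between the CMV promoter and the EGFP start, which would also permit transcription by T7 RNA polymerase. The EGFP coding sequence is followed shortly by the DCP2 open reading frame, and the transcript is terminated by an SV40 polyadenylation signal. Short hits annotated as an HIV-1 LTR fragment, an SV40 large T antigen fragment, a ble fragment and a bGH poly(A) fragment appear to be partial matches within backbone sequence rather than functional elements.

The plasmid replicates in E. coli at high copy from a ColE1/pUC-type origin and also carries an f1 origin for single-stranded DNA production. A single NeoR/KanR (Tn5 aminoglycoside phosphotransferase) gene is placed behind tandem bacterial (AmpR) and SV40 early promoters and followed by the HSV TK polyadenylation signal, so it confers kanamycin resistance in bacteria and G418 resistance in mammalian cells. The record gives the purpose simply as mammalian expression of HsDCP2-K130A and does not state the functional consequence of the mutation. The associated study concerns activation of DCP2 by DCP1 on the EDC4 scaffold, so the GFP-tagged mutant is suited to localisation, interaction or decapping-related assays in human cells.
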