Features (pLannotate 1.2.2; 16 found; start..end, strand, type, name):
     61..364     +  enhancer       CMV enhancer: human cytomegalovirus immediate early enhancer
    365..568     +  promoter       CMV promoter: human cytomegalovirus (CMV) immediate early promoter
    564..597     +  LTR            5' LTR (truncated) (fragment): truncated 5' long terminal repeat (LTR) from HIV-1
    613..631     +  promoter       T7 promoter: promoter for bacteriophage T7 RNA polymerase
    665..1381    +  CDS            EGFP: EGFP is a basic (constitutively fluorescent) green fluorescent protein published in 1996, derived from Aequorea victoria. It is reported to be a rapidly-maturing weak dimer with moderate acid sensitivity.
   1397..2656    +  CDS            DCP2: DCP2_HUMAN - Also known as NUDT20. Experimental evidence at protein level: Swiss-Prot protein existence level 1. Decapping metalloenzyme that catalyzes the cleavage of the cap structure on mRNAs (PubMed:12417715, PubMed:12218187, PubMed:12923261, PubMed:21070968, PubMed:28002401). Removes the 7- methyl guanine cap structure from mRNA molecules, yielding a 5'- phosphorylated mRNA fragment and 7m-GDP (PubMed:12486012, PubMed:12923261, PubMed:21070968, PubMed:28002401). Necessary for the degradation of mRNAs, both in normal mRNA turnover and in nonsense- mediated mRNA decay (PubMed:14527413). Pla
   2682..2766    +  CDS            large T antigen (fragment): large T antigen from SV40 (simian virus 40)
   2789..2910    +  polyA_signal   SV40 poly(A) signal: SV40 polyadenylation signal
   2944..3372    -  rep_origin     f1 ori (sequence partly withheld): f1 bacteriophage origin of replication; arrow indicates direction of (+) strand synthesis
   3399..3503    +  promoter       AmpR promoter: bla
   3505..3862    +  promoter       SV40 promoter: SV40 enhancer and early promoter
   3897..4691    +  CDS            NeoR/KanR: aminoglycoside phosphotransferase from Tn5; aph(3')-II (or nptII); confers resistance to neomycin, kanamycin, and G418 (Geneticin®)
   4712..4864    +  CDS            ble (fragment): BLE_KLEPN - Experimental evidence at protein level: Swiss-Prot protein existence level 1. Binding protein with a strong affinity to the bleomycin family of antibiotics. Binds to CL990; an antimitotic-antibiotic compound. From Klebsiella pneumoniae.
   4923..4970    +  polyA_signal   HSV TK poly(A) signal: herpes simplex virus thymidine kinase polyadenylation signal (Cole and Stacy, 1985)
   5061..5077    -  polyA_signal   bGH poly(A) signal (fragment): bovine growth hormone polyadenylation signal
   5299..5887    +  rep_origin     ori: high-copy-number ColE1/pMB1/pBR322/pUC origin of replication
>Addgene plasmid #147815 | pT7-EGFP-C1-HsDCP2-K130A_V | depositor full sequence | sequence record 290262 | Full Sequence
TAGTTATTAATAGTAATCAATTACGGGGTCATTAGTTCATAGCCCATATATGGAGTTCCGCGTTACATAA
CTTACGGTAAATGGCCCGCCTGGCTGACCGCCCAACGACCCCCGCCCATTGACGTCAATAATGACGTATG
TTCCCATAGTAACGCCAATAGGGACTTTCCATTGACGTCAATGGGTGGAGTATTTACGGTAAACTGCCCA
CTTGGCAGTACATCAAGTGTATCATATGCCAAGTACGCCCCCTATTGACGTCAATGACGGTAAATGGCCC
GCCTGGCATTATGCCCAGTACATGACCTTATGGGACTTTCCTACTTGGCAGTACATCTACGTATTAGTCA
TCGCTATTACCATGGTGATGCGGTTTTGGCAGTACATCAATGGGCGTGGATAGCGGTTTGACTCACGGGG
ATTTCCAAGTCTCCACCCCATTGACGTCAATGGGAGTTTGTTTTGGCACCAAAATCAACGGGACTTTCCA
AAATGTCGTAACAACTCCGCCCCATTGACGCAAATGGGCGGTAGGCGTGTACGGTGGGAGGTCTATATAA
GCAGAGCTCTCTGGCTAACTAGAGAACCCACTGCTTACTGGCTTATCGAAATTAATACGACTCACTATAG
GGAGACCCAAGCTCTAGCGCTACCGGTCGCCACCATGGTGAGCAAGGGCGAGGAGCTGTTCACCGGGGTG
GTGCCCATCCTGGTCGAGCTGGACGGCGACGTAAACGGCCACAAGTTCAGCGTGTCCGGCGAGGGCGAGG
GCGATGCCACCTACGGCAAGCTGACCCTGAAGTTCATCTGCACCACCGGCAAGCTGCCCGTGCCCTGGCC
CACCCTCGTGACCACCCTGACCTACGGCGTGCAGTGCTTCAGCCGCTACCCCGACCACATGAAGCAGCAC
GACTTCTTCAAGTCCGCCATGCCCGAAGGCTACGTCCAGGAGCGCACCATCTTCTTCAAGGACGACGGCA
ACTACAAGACCCGCGCCGAGGTGAAGTTCGAGGGCGACACCCTGGTGAACCGCATCGAGCTGAAGGGCAT
CGACTTCAAGGAGGACGGCAACATCCTGGGGCACAAGCTGGAGTACAACTACAACAGCCACAACGTCTAT
ATCATGGCCGACAAGCAGAAGAACGGCATCAAGGTGAACTTCAAGATCCGCCACAACATCGAGGACGGCA
GCGTGCAGCTCGCCGACCACTACCAGCAGAACACCCCCATCGGCGACGGCCCCGTGCTGCTGCCCGACAA
CCACTACCTGAGCACCCAGTCCGCCCTGAGCAAAGACCCCAACGAGAAGCGCGATCACATGGTCCTGCTG
GAGTTCGTGACCGCCGCCGGGATCACTCTCGGCATGGACGAGCTGTACAAGTCCGGACTCAGATCTATGG
AGACCAAACGGGTGGAGATTCCCGGCAGCGTCCTGGACGATCTCTGCAGCCGATTTATTTTGCATATTCC
CAGCGAGGAAAGAGACAATGCAATCCGAGTGTGTTTTCAGATTGAACTTGCCCATTGGTTTTACTTGGAT
TTCTACATGCAGAACACACCAGGATTACCTCAGTGTGGGATAAGAGACTTTGCTAAAGCTGTCTTCAGTC
ATTGTCCGTTTTTGCTGCCTCAAGGTGAAGATGTGGAAAAAGTTTTGGATGAATGGAAGGAATATAAAAT
GGGAGTACCAACATATGGTGCAATTATTCTTGATGAGACACTTGAAAATGTACTACTGGTTCAGGGGTAC
CTAGCAAAATCAGGCTGGGGATTTCCAAAAGGAGCAGTAAATAAAGAAGAAGCTCCTCATGATTGTGCTG
CTAGAGAGGTCTTTGAAGAAACTGGTTTTGATATCAAAGACTATATTTGTAAGGATGATTACATTGAACT
TCGAATCAATGACCAGCTTGCTCGTTTGTACATCATTCCAGGAATTCCAAAAGACACAAAATTTAACCCA
AAAACTAGAAGAGAAATTCGGAACATTGAGTGGTTCTCTATTGAGAAATTGCCTTGTCATAGAAATGATA
TGACCCCCAAATCCAAACTTGGTTTGGCACCTAACAAATTTTTTATGGCCATTCCCTTTATCAGACCATT
AAGGGACTGGCTTTCTCGAAGATTTGGCGATTCCTCAGACAGTGACAATGGATTTTCCTCAACTGGTAGC
ACGCCGGCTAAACCCACTGTGGAAAAATTGAGTCGAACCAAATTCCGCCACAGTCAGCAGTTATTTCCTG
ACGGTTCTCCTGGTGACCAGTGGGTAAAGCACAGGCAACCACTGCAGCAAAAGCCATATAATAATCATTC
TGAAATGTCTGACCTTTTAAAAGGAAAGAATCAAAGTATGAGGGGAAATGGCAGAAAACAGTATCAAGAT
TCACCTAATCAAAAGAAAAGAACAAATGGGCTTCAGCCAGCAAAGCAGCAGAATTCTTTGATGAAGTGTG
AAAAGAAACTTCATCCACGGAAACTTCAGGATAATTTTGAAACAGATGCTGTATATGACTTGCCTAGCTC
CAGTGAAGACCAGTTGCTAGAACATGCCGAGGGACAGCCCGTGGCATGTAATGGACATTGCAAGTTCCCC
TTTTCATCCAGAGCCTTTTTGAGTTTCAAGTTTGACCATAATGCTATAATGAAAATCTTGGACCTTTGAG
GATCCACCGGATCTAGATAACTGATCATAATCAGCCATACCACATTTGTAGAGGTTTTACTTGCTTTAAA
AAACCTCCCACACCTCCCCCTGAACCTGAAACATAAAATGAATGCAATTGTTGTTGTTAACTTGTTTATT
GCAGCTTATAATGGTTACAAATAAAGCAATAGCATCACAAATTTCACAAATAAAGCATTTTTTTCACTGC
ATTCTAGTTGTGGTTTGTCCAAACTCATCAATGTATCTTAACGCGTAAATTGTAAGCGTTAATATTTTGT
TAAAATTCGCGTTAAATTTTTGTTAAATCAGCTCATTTTTTAACCAATAGGCCGAAATCGGCAAAATCCC
TTATAAATCAAAAGAATAGACCGAGATAGGGT
[37 nt withheld, positions 3043-3079]
AAAGAACGTGGACTCCAACGTCAAAGG
[49 nt withheld, positions 3107-3155]
T
[91 nt withheld, positions 3157-3247]
G
[124 nt withheld, positions 3249-3372]
CAGGTGGCACTTTTCGGGGAAATGTGCGCGGAACCCCTATTTGTTTATTTTTCTAAATACATTCAAATAT
GTATCCGCTCATGAGACAATAACCCTGATAAATGCTTCAATAATATTGAAAAAGGAAGAGTCCTGAGGCG
GAAAGAACCAGCTGTGGAATGTGTGTCAGTTAGGGTGTGGAAAGTCCCCAGGCTCCCCAGCAGGCAGAAG
TATGCAAAGCATGCATCTCAATTAGTCAGCAACCAGGTGTGGAAAGTCCCCAGGCTCCCCAGCAGGCAGA
AGTATGCAAAGCATGCATCTCAATTAGTCAGCAACCATAGTCCCGCCCCTAACTCCGCCCATCCCGCCCC
TAACTCCGCCCAGTTCCGCCCATTCTCCGCCCCATGGCTGACTAATTTTTTTTATTTATGCAGAGGCCGA
GGCCGCCTCGGCCTCTGAGCTATTCCAGAAGTAGTGAGGAGGCTTTTTTGGAGGCCTAGGCTTTTGCAAA
GATCGATCAAGAGACAGGATGAGGATCGTTTCGCATGATTGAACAAGATGGATTGCACGCAGGTTCTCCG
GCCGCTTGGGTGGAGAGGCTATTCGGCTATGACTGGGCACAACAGACAATCGGCTGCTCTGATGCCGCCG
TGTTCCGGCTGTCAGCGCAGGGGCGCCCGGTTCTTTTTGTCAAGACCGACCTGTCCGGTGCCCTGAATGA
ACTGCAAGACGAGGCAGCGCGGCTATCGTGGCTGGCCACGACGGGCGTTCCTTGCGCAGCTGTGCTCGAC
GTTGTCACTGAAGCGGGAAGGGACTGGCTGCTATTGGGCGAAGTGCCGGGGCAGGATCTCCTGTCATCTC
ACCTTGCTCCTGCCGAGAAAGTATCCATCATGGCTGATGCAATGCGGCGGCTGCATACGCTTGATCCGGC
TACCTGCCCATTCGACCACCAAGCGAAACATCGCATCGAGCGAGCACGTACTCGGATGGAAGCCGGTCTT
GTCGATCAGGATGATCTGGACGAAGAGCATCAGGGGCTCGCGCCAGCCGAACTGTTCGCCAGGCTCAAGG
CGAGCATGCCCGACGGCGAGGATCTCGTCGTGACCCATGGCGATGCCTGCTTGCCGAATATCATGGTGGA
AAATGGCCGCTTTTCTGGATTCATCGACTGTGGCCGGCTGGGTGTGGCGGACCGCTATCAGGACATAGCG
TTGGCTACCCGTGATATTGCTGAAGAGCTTGGCGGCGAATGGGCTGACCGCTTCCTCGTGCTTTACGGTA
TCGCCGCTCCCGATTCGCAGCGCATCGCCTTCTATCGCCTTCTTGACGAGTTCTTCTGAGCGGGACTCTG
GGGTTCGAAATGACCGACCAAGCGACGCCCAACCTGCCATCACGAGATTTCGATTCCACCGCCGCCTTCT
ATGAAAGGTTGGGCTTCGGAATCGTTTTCCGGGACGCCGGCTGGATGATCCTCCAGCGCGGGGATCTCAT
GCTGGAGTTCTTCGCCCACCCTAGGGGGAGGCTAACTGAAACACGGAAGGAGACAATACCGGAAGGAACC
CGCGCTATGACGGCAATAAAAAGACAGAATAAAACGCACGGTGTTGGGTCGTTTGTTCATAAACGCGGGG
TTCGGTCCCAGGGCTGGCACTCTGTCGATACCCCACCGAGACCCCATTGGGGCCAATACGCCCGCGTTTC
TTCCTTTTCCCCACCCCACCCCCCAAGTTCGGGTGAAGGCCCAGGGCTCGCAGCCAACGTCGGGGCGGCA
GGCCCTGCCATAGCCTCAGGTTACTCATATATACTTTAGATTGATTTAAAACTTCATTTTTAATTTAAAA
GGATCTAGGTGAAGATCCTTTTTGATAATCTCATGACCAAAATCCCTTAACGTGAGTTTTCGTTCCACTG
AGCGTCAGACCCCGTAGAAAAGATCAAAGGATCTTCTTGAGATCCTTTTTTTCTGCGCGTAATCTGCTGC
TTGCAAACAAAAAAACCACCGCTACCAGCGGTGGTTTGTTTGCCGGATCAAGAGCTACCAACTCTTTTTC
CGAAGGTAACTGGCTTCAGCAGAGCGCAGATACCAAATACTGTCCTTCTAGTGTAGCCGTAGTTAGGCCA
CCACTTCAAGAACTCTGTAGCACCGCCTACATACCTCGCTCTGCTAATCCTGTTACCAGTGGCTGCTGCC
AGTGGCGATAAGTCGTGTCTTACCGGGTTGGACTCAAGACGATAGTTACCGGATAAGGCGCAGCGGTCGG
GCTGAACGGGGGGTTCGTGCACACAGCCCAGCTTGGAGCGAACGACCTACACCGAACTGAGATACCTACA
GCGTGAGCTATGAGAAAGCGCCACGCTTCCCGAAGGGAGAAAGGCGGACAGGTATCCGGTAAGCGGCAGG
GTCGGAACAGGAGAGCGCACGAGGGAGCTTCCAGGGGGAAACGCCTGGTATCTTTATAGTCCTGTCGGGT
TTCGCCACCTCTGACTTGAGCGTCGATTTTTGTGATGCTCGTCAGGGGGGCGGAGCCTATGGAAAAACGC
CAGCAACGCGGCCTTTTTACGGTTCCTGGCCTTTTGCTGGCCTTTTGCTCACATGTTCTTTCCTGCGTTA
TCCCCTGATTCTGTGGATAACCGTATTACCGCCATGCAT
